>Addgene plasmid #47985 | pAGM1263 | depositor full sequence | sequence record 68985 | Full Sequence
GTGGCTCTTCAGTGGACGAAAGGGCCTCGTGATACGCCTATTTTTATAGGTTAATGTCATGATAATAATG
GTTTCTTAGACGTCAGGTGGCACTTTTCGGGGAAATGTGCGCGGAACCCCTATTTGTTTATTTTTCTAAA
TACATTCAAATATGTATCCGCTCATGAGACAATAACCCTGATAAATGCTTCAATAATATTGAAAAAGGAA
GAGTATGCGCTCACGCAACTGGTCCAGAACCTTGACCGAACGCAGCGGTGGTAACGGCGCAGTGGCGGTT
TTCATGGCTTGTTATGACTGTTTTTTTGGGGTACAGTCTATGCCTCGGGCATCCAAGCAGCAAGCGCGTT
ACGCCGTGGGTCGATGTTTGATGTTATGGAGCAGCAACGATGTTACGCAGCAGGGCAGTCGCCCTAAAAC
AAAGTTAAACATCATGAGGGAAGCGGTGATCGCCGAAGTATCGACTCAACTATCAGAGGTAGTTGGCGTC
ATCGAGCGCCATCTCGAACCGACGTTGCTGGCCGTACATTTGTACGGCTCCGCAGTGGATGGCGGCCTGA
AGCCACACAGCGATATTGATTTGCTGGTTACGGTGACCGTAAGGCTTGATGAAACAACGCGGCGAGCTTT
GATCAACGACCTTTTGGAAACTTCGGCTTCCCCTGGAGAGAGCGAGATTCTCCGCGCTGTAGAAGTCACC
ATTGTTGTGCACGACGACATCATTCCGTGGCGTTATCCAGCTAAGCGCGAACTGCAATTTGGAGAATGGC
AGCGCAATGACATTCTTGCAGGTATCTTCGAGCCAGCCACGATCGACATTGATCTGGCTATCTTGCTGAC
AAAAGCAAGAGAACATAGCGTTGCCTTGGTAGGTCCAGCGGCGGAGGAACTCTTTGATCCGGTTCCTGAA
CAGGATCTATTTGAGGCGCTAAATGAAACCTTAACGCTATGGAACTCGCCGCCCGACTGGGCTGGCGATG
AGCGAAATGTAGTGCTTACGTTGTCCCGCATTTGGTACAGCGCAGTAACCGGCAAAATCGCGCCGAAGGA
TGTCGCTGCCGACTGGGCAATGGAGCGCCTGCCGGCCCAGTATCAGCCCGTCATACTTGAAGCTAGACAG
GCTTATCTTGGACAAGAAGAAGATCGCTTGGCCTCGCGCGCAGATCAGTTGGAAGAATTTGTCCATTACG
TAAAAGGCGAGATCACCAAGGTAGTCGGCAAATAACTGTCAGACCAAGTTTACTCATATATACTTTAGAT
TGATTTAAAACTTCATTTTTAATTTAAAAGGATCTAGGTGAAGATCCTTTTTGATAATCTCATGACCAAA
ATCCCTTAACGTGAGTTTTCGTTCCACTGAGCGTCAGACCCCGTAGAAAAGATCAAAGGATCTTCTTGAG
ATCCTTTTTTTCTGCGCGTAATCTGCTGCTTGCAAACAAAAAAACCACCGCTACCAGCGGTGGTTTGTTT
GCCGGATCAAGAGCTACCAACTCTTTTTCCGAAGGTAACTGGCTTCAGCAGAGCGCAGATACCAAATACT
GTCCTTCTAGTGTAGCCGTAGTTAGGCCACCACTTCAAGAACTCTGTAGCACCGCCTACATACCTCGCTC
TGCTAATCCTGTTACCAGTGGCTGCTGCCAGTGGCGATAAGTCGTGTCTTACCGGGTTGGACTCAAGACG
ATAGTTACCGGATAAGGCGCAGCGGTCGGGCTGAACGGGGGGTTCGTGCACACAGCCCAGCTTGGAGCGA
ACGACCTACACCGAACTGAGATACCTACAGCGTGAGCTATGAGAAAGCGCCACGCTTCCCGAAGGGAGAA
AGGCGGACAGGTATCCGGTAAGCGGCAGGGTCGGAACAGGAGAGCGCACGAGGGAGCTTCCAGGGGGAAA
CGCCTGGTATCTTTATAGTCCTGTCGGGTTTCGCCACCTCTGACTTGAGCGTCGATTTTTGTGATGCTCG
TCAGGGGGGCGGAGCCTATGGAAAAACGCCAGCAACGCGGCCTTTTTACGGTTCCTGGCCTTTTGCTGGC
CTTTTGCTCACATGTTCTTTCCTGCGTTATCCCCTGATTCTGTGGATAACCGTATTACCGCCTTTGAGTG
AGCTGATACCGCTCGCCGCAGCCGAACGACCGAGCGCAGCGAGTCAGTGAGCGAGGAAGCGGAAGAGCGC
CCAATACGCAAACCGCCTCTCCCCGCGCGTTGGCCGATTCATTAATCACTCTGTGGTCTCATACTTTGTC
TTCGCAGCTGGCACGACAGGTTTCCCGACTGGAAAGCGGGCAGTGAGCGCAACGCAATTAATGTGAGTTA
GCTCACTCATTAGGCACCCCAGGCTTTACACTTTATGCTTCCGGCTCGTATGTTGTGTGGAATTGTGAGC
GGATAACAATTTCACACAGGAAACAGCTATGACCATGATTACGCCAAGCTTGCATGCCTGCAGGTCGACT
CTAGAGGATCCCCGGGTACCGAGCTCGAATTCACTGGCCGTCGTTTTACAACGTCGTGACTGGGAAAACC
CTGGCGTTACCCAACTTAATCGCCTTGCAGCACATCCCCCTTTCGCCAGCTGGCGTAATAGCGAAGAGGC
CCGCACCGATCGCCCTTCCCAACAGTTGCGCAGCCTGAATGGCGAATGGCGCCTGATGCGGTATTTTCTC
CTTACGCATCTGTGCGGTATTTCACACCGCATATGGTGCACTCTCAGTACAATCTGCTCTGATGCCGCAT
AGTTAAGCCAGCCCCGACACCCGCCAACACCCGCTGACGCGCCCTGACGGGCTTGTCTGCTCCCGGCATC
CGCTTACAGACAAGCTGTGACGAAGACAACCATTGAGACCACGAA
Features (pLannotate 1.2.2; 12 found; start..end, strand, type, name):
    110..214     +  promoter       AmpR promoter: bla
    205..285     -  CDS            int (fragment): INT2_ECOLX - Protein inferred from homology: Swiss-Prot protein existence level 3. Putative integrase believed to be involved in the insertion of antibiotic resistance genes into plasmids and transposons. From Escherichia coli.
    371..427     +  CDS            GmR (fragment): gentamycin acetyltransferase; aacC1; confers resistance to gentamycin
    434..1222    +  CDS            aadA: S3AD_ECOLX - Experimental evidence at protein level: Swiss-Prot protein existence level 1. Mediates bacterial resistance to the antibiotics streptomycin and spectinomycin. From Escherichia coli.
   1396..1984    +  rep_origin     ori: high-copy-number ColE1/pMB1/pBR322/pUC origin of replication
   2167..2283    +  CDS            lacI (fragment): LACI_ECOLI - Experimental evidence at protein level: Swiss-Prot protein existence level 1. Repressor of the lactose operon. Binds allolactose as an inducer. From Escherichia coli (strain K12).
   2299..2320    +  protein_bind   CAP binding site: CAP binding activates transcription in the presence of cAMP. E. coli catabolite activator protein
   2335..2365    +  promoter       lac promoter: promoter for the E. coli lac operon
   2373..2389    +  protein_bind   lac operator: The lac repressor binds to the lac operator to inhibit transcription in E. coli. This inhibition can be relieved by adding lactose or isopropyl-β-D-thiogalactopyranoside (IPTG). lac repressor encoded by lacI
   2426..2482    -  misc_feature   MCS: pUC18/19 multiple cloning site
   2479..2636    +  CDS            lacZα (fragment): LacZα fragment of β-galactosidase; lacZ fragment
   2642..2741    -  misc_feature   bom (fragment): basis of mobility region from pBR322
