[The description below was written by a language model from this plasmid's Addgene catalogue record and pLannotate feature annotations shown in this document.]
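Description:
pAGM1263 is an empty level 0 cloning vector from a modular cloning system designed for the standardized assembly of multigene constructs. It is a self-made, pUC19-derived plasmid for propagation in E. coli. The catalogue lists a backbone size of 2,247 bp, while the depositor's full sequence record is 2,845 nt; the difference plausibly reflects the replaceable lacZα cassette, though the record does not say so. Replication relies on the high-copy ColE1/pUC-type origin, and a fragment of the pBR322 basis-of-mobility region is also detected. Selection is by spectinomycin, conferred by an aadA gene (an enzyme giving streptomycin/spectinomycin resistance) positioned downstream of a bla-type AmpR promoter. Short fragments annotated as an integrase and a gentamicin acetyltransferase lie just upstream of aadA. They are too short to be functional and are most likely remnants of the integron context the resistance cassette was taken from.

There is no insert. The cloning region is instead occupied by a lacZα screening cassette: a residual lacI fragment, CAP binding site, lac promoter and lac operator, followed by the pUC18/19 multiple cloning site and a lacZα fragment. LacZα is listed as the selectable marker, consistent with blue/white screening, in which replacing the cassette with a cloned part abolishes α-complementation and yields white colonies in a suitable host. In modular cloning schemes, level 0 vectors hold individual basic parts, such as promoters, coding sequences or terminators, which are later combined into transcription units and multigene constructs. The feature table does not annotate the type IIS restriction sites or fusion overhangs, so the record does not show which class of part this particular vector accepts.
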