Addgene plasmid #47985: pAGM1263
Purpose: (Empty Backbone)
Depositing lab: Sylvestre Marillonnet. Depositing organization: Leibniz Institute of Plant Biochemistry (IPB). Publication: A modular cloning system for standardized assembly of multigene constructs. Weber E, Engler C, Gruetzner R, Werner S, Marillonnet S. PLoS One. 2011 Feb 18;6(2):e16765. doi: 10.1371/journal.pone.0016765. PubMed 21364738.
Backbone
  Vector backbone: pUC19-derived
  Backbone manufacturer: self-made
  Backbone size (bp): 2247
  Vector type: Unspecified
  Selectable markers: LacZ alpha
Growth in bacteria
  Bacterial resistance: Spectinomycin, 50 μg/mL
  Growth temperature: 37°C
  Growth strain: DH10B
  Copy number: High Copy
Gene/Insert
  Gene/Insert name: None
Terms and licenses: Academic/Nonprofit Terms; Industry Terms: Not Available to Industry
Depositor comments: level 0 cloning vector
How to cite: pAGM1263 was a gift from Sylvestre Marillonnet (Addgene plasmid # 47985 ; http://n2t.net/addgene:47985 ; RRID:Addgene_47985)
