>Addgene plasmid #47985 | pAGM1263 | addgene partial sequence | sequence record 70977 | MoCloF 5'-agcgaggaagcggaagagcg-3'
CGCCTCTCCCCGCGCGTTGGCCGATTCATTAATCACTCTGTGGTCTCATACTTTGTCTTCGCAGCTGGCA
CGACAGGTTTCCCGACTGGAAAGCGGGCAGTGAGCGCAACGCAATTAATGTGAGTTAGCTCACTCATTAG
GCACCCCAGGCTTTACACTTTATGCTTCCGGCTCGTATGTTGTGTGGAATTGTGAGCGGATAACAATTTC
ACACAGGAAACAGCTATGACCATGATTACGCCAAGCTTGCATGCCTGCAGGTCGACTCTAGAGGATCCCC
GGGTACCGAGCTCGAATTCACTGGCCGTCGTTTTACAACGTCGTGACTGGGAAAACCCTGGCGTTACCCA
ACTTAATCGCCTTGCAGCACATCCCCCTTTCGCCAGCTGGCGTAATAGCGAAGAGGCCCGCACCGATCGC
CCTTCCCAACAGTTGCGCAGCCTGAATGGCGAATGGCGCCTGATGCGGTATTTTCTCCTTACGCATCTGT
GCGGTATTTCACACCGCATATGGTGCACTCTCAGTACAATCTGCTCTGATGCCGCATAGTTAAGCCAGCC
CCGACACCCGCCAACACCCGCTGACGCGCCCTGACGGGCTTGTCTGCTCCCGGCATCCGCTTACAGACAA
GCTGTGACGAAGACAACCATTGAGACCACGAAGTGGCTCTTCAGTGGACGAAAGGGCCTCGTGATACGCC
TATTTTTATAGGTTAATGTCATGATAATAATGGTTTCTTAGACGTCAGGTGGCACTTTTCGGGGAAATGT
GCGCGGAACCCCTATTTGTTTATTTTTCTAAATACATTCAAATATGTATCCGCTCATGAGACAATAACCC
TGATAAATGCTTCAATAATATTGAAAAAGGAAGAGTATGCGCTCACGCAACTGGTCCAGAACCTTGACCG
AACGCAGCGGTGGTAACGGCGCAGTGGCGGTTTTCATGGCTTGTTATGACTGTTTTTTTGGGGTACAGTC
TATGCCTCGGGCATCCAAGCAGCAAGCGCGTTACGCCGTGGGTCGATGTTTGATGTTATGGAGCAGCAAC
GATGTTACGCAGCAGGGCAGTCGCCCTAAAACAAAGTTAAACATCATGAGGGAAGCGGTGATCCG
